>Addgene plasmid #152491 | pGBW-m4133783 | depositor full sequence | sequence record 295503 | Full Sequence
CACCATGAAAATTATTCTTTTCTTGGCACTGATAACACTCGCTACTTGTGAGCTTTATCACTACCAAGAG
TGTGTTAGAGGTACAACAGTACTTTTAAAAGAACCTTGCTCTTCTGGAACATACGAGGGCAATTCACCAT
TTCATCCTCTAGCTGATAACAAATTTGCACTGACTTGCTTTAGCACTCAATTTGCTTTTGCTTGTCCTGA
CGGCGTAAAACACGTCTATCAGTTACGTGCCAGATCAGTTTCACCTAAACTGTTCATCAGACAAGAGGAA
GTTCAAGAACTTTACTCTCCAATTTTTCTTATTGTTGCGGCAATAGTGTTTATAACACTTTGCTTCACAC
TCAAAAGAAAGACAGAAGAAAACCTTTACTTTCAGTCGAAGAGGCGATGGAAAAAGAATTTTATCGCGGT
GAGTGCAGCCAACAGATTCAAAAAGATATCCTCGTCTGGTGCCCTCTAAGGATCCGCAGGCCTCTGCTAG
CTTGACTGACTGAGATACAGCGTACCTTCAGCTCACAGACATGATAAGATACATTGATGAGTTTGGACAA
ACCACAACTAGAATGCAGTGAAAAAAATGCTTTATTTGTGAAATTTGTGATGCTATTGCTTTATTTGTAA
CCATTATAAGCTGCAATAAACAAGTTAACAACAACAATTGCATTCATTTTATGTTTCAGGTTCAGGGGGA
GGTGTGGGAGGTTTTTTAAAGCAAGTAAAACCTCTACAAATGTGGTATTGGCCCATCTCTATCGGTATCG
TAGCATAACCCCTTGGGGCCTCTAAACGGGTCTTGAGGGGTTTTTTGTGCCCCTCGGGCCGGATTGCTAT
CTACCGGCATTGGCGCAGAAAAAAATGCCTGATGCGACGCTGCGCGTCTTATACTCCCACATATGCCAGA
TTCAGCAACGGATACGGCTTCCCCAACTTGCCCACTTCCATACGTGTCCTCCTTACCAGAAATTTATCCT
TAAGGTCGTCAGCTATCCTGCAGGCGATCTCTCGATTTCGATCAAGACATTCCTTTAATGGTCTTTTCTG
GACACCACTAGGGGTCAGAAGTAGTTCATCAAACTTTCTTCCCTCCCTAATCTCATTGGTTACCTTGGGC
TATCGAAACTTAATTAACCAGTCAAGTCAGCTACTTGGCGAGATCGACTTGTCTGGGTTTCGACTACGCT
CAGAATTGCGTCAGTCAAGTTCGATCTGGTCCTTGCTATTGCACCCGTTCTCCGATTACGAGTTTCATTT
AAATCATGTGAGCAAAAGGCCAGCAAAAGGCCAGGAACCGTAAAAAGGCCGCGTTGCTGGCGTTTTTCCA
TAGGCTCCGCCCCCCTGACGAGCATCACAAAAATCGACGCTCAAGTCAGAGGTGGCGAAACCCGACAGGA
CTATAAAGATACCAGGCGTTTCCCCCTGGAAGCTCCCTCGTGCGCTCTCCTGTTCCGACCCTGCCGCTTA
CCGGATACCTGTCCGCCTTTCTCCCTTCGGGAAGCGTGGCGCTTTCTCATAGCTCACGCTGTAGGTATCT
CAGTTCGGTGTAGGTCGTTCGCTCCAAGCTGGGCTGTGTGCACGAACCCCCCGTTCAGCCCGACCGCTGC
GCCTTATCCGGTAACTATCGTCTTGAGTCCAACCCGGTAAGACACGACTTATCGCCACTGGCAGCAGCCA
CTGGTAACAGGATTAGCAGAGCGAGGTATGTAGGCGGTGCTACAGAGTTCTTGAAGTGGTGGCCTAACTA
CGGCTACACTAGAAGAACAGTATTTGGTATCTGCGCTCTGCTGAAGCCAGTTACCTTCGGAAAAAGAGTT
GGTAGCTCTTGATCCGGCAAACAAACCACCGCTGGTAGCGGTGGTTTTTTTGTTTGCAAGCAGCAGATTA
CGCGCAGAAAAAAAGGATCTCAAGAAGATCCTTTGATCTTTTCTACGGGGTCTGACGCTCAGTGGAACGA
AAACTCACGTTAAGGGATTTTGGTCATGAGATTATCAAAAAGGATCTTCACCTAGATCCTTTTAAATTAA
AAATGAAGTTTTAAATCAATCTAAAGTATATATGAGTAAACTTGGTCTGACAGTTACCAATGCTTAATCA
GTGAGGCACCTATCTCAGCGATCTGTCTATTTCGTTCATCCATAGTTGCATTTAAATTTCCGAACTCTCC
AAGGCCCTCGTCGGAAAATCTTCAAACCTTTCGTCCGATCCATCTTGCAGGCTACCTCTCGAACGAACTA
TCGCAAGTCTCTTGGCCGGCCTTGCGCCTTGGCTATTGCTTGGCAGCGCCTATCGCCAGGTATTACTCCA
ATCCCGAATATCCGAGATCGGGATCACCCGAGAGAAGTTCAACCTACATCCTCAATCCCGATCTATCCGA
GATCCGAGGAATATCGAAATCGGGGCGCGCCTGGCCTCCGCGCCGGGTTTTGGCGCCTCCCGCGGGCGCC
CCCCTCGTCACGGCGAGCGCTGCCACGTCAGACGAAGGGCGCAGGAGCGTCCTGATCCTTCCGCCCGGAC
GCTCAGGACAGCGGCCCGCTGCTCATAAGACTCGGCCTTAGAACCCCAGTATCAGCAGAAGGACATTTTA
GGACGGGACTTGGGTGACTCTAGGGCACTGGTTTTCTTTCCAGAGAGCGGAACAGGCGAGGAAAAGTAGT
CCCTTCTCGGCGATTCTGCGGAGGGATCTCCGTGGGGCGGTGAACGCCGATGATTATATAAGGACGCGCC
GGGTGTGGCACAGCTAGTTCCGTCGCAGCCGGGATTTGGGTCGCGGTTCTTGTTTGTGGATCGCTGTGAT
CGTCACTTGGTGAGTAGCGGGCTGCTGGGCTGGCCGGGGCTTTCGTGGCCGCCGGGCCGCTCGGTGGGAC
GGAAGCGTGTGGAGAGACCGCCAAGGGCTGTAGTCTGGGTCCGCGAGCAAGGTTGCCCTGAACTGGGGGT
TGGGGGGAGCGCAGCAAAATGGCGGCTGTTCCCGAGTCTTGAATGGAAGACGCTTGTGAGGCGGGCTGTG
AGGTCGTTGAAACAAGGTGGGGGGCATGGTGGGCGGCAAGAACCCAAGGTCTTGAGCCCTTCGCTAATGC
GGGAAAGCTCTTATTCGGGTGAGATGGGCTGGGCACCATCTGGGGACCCTGACGTGAAGTTTGTCACTGA
CTGGAGAACTCGGTTTGTCGTCTGTTGCGGGGGCGGCAGTTATGGCGGTGCCGTTGGGCAGTGCACCCGT
ACCTTTGGGAGCGCGCGCCCTCGTCGTGTCGTGACGTCACCCGTTCTGTTGGCTTATAATGCAGGGTGGG
GCCACCTGCCGGTAGGTGTGCGGTAGGCTTTTCTCCGTCGCAGGACGCAGGGTTCGGGCCTAGGGTAGGC
TCTCCTGAATCGACAGGCGCCGGACCTCTGGTGAGGGGAGGGATAAGTGAGGCGTCAGTTTCTTTGGTCG
GTTTTATGTACCTATCTTCTTAAGTAGCTGAAGCTCCGGTTTTGAACTATGCGCTCGGGGTTGGCGAGTG
TGTTTTGTGAAGTTTTTTAGGCACCTTTTGAAATGTAATCATTTGGGTCAATATGTAATTTTCAGTGTTA
GACTTGTAAATTGTCCGCTAAATTCTGGCCGTTTTTGGCTTTTTTGTTAGACAACATGGGTAAAAAGCCT
GAACTCACCGCGACGTCTGTCGAGAAGTTTCTGATCGAAAAGTTCGACAGCGTCTCCGACCTGATGCAGC
TCTCGGAGGGCGAAGAATCTCGTGCTTTCAGCTTCGATGTAGGAGGGCGTGGATATGTCCTGCGGGTAAA
TAGCTGCGCCGATGGTTTCTACAAAGATCGTTATGTTTATCGGCACTTTGCATCCGCCGCGCTCCCGATT
CCGGAAGTGCTTGACATTGGGGAGTTCAGCGAGAGCCTGACCTATTGCATCTCCCGCCGTGCACAGGGTG
TCACGTTGCAAGACCTGCCTGAAACCGAACTGCCCGCTGTTCTGCAGCCGGTCGCGGAGGCAATGGATGC
CATCGCTGCCGCCGATCTTAGCCAGACGAGCGGGTTCGGCCCATTCGGACCGCAAGGAATCGGTCAATAC
ACTACATGGCGTGATTTCATATGCGCGATTGCTGATCCCCATGTGTATCACTGGCAAACTGTGATGGACG
ACACCGTCAGTGCGTCCGTCGCGCAGGCTCTCGATGAGCTGATGCTTTGGGCCGAGGACTGCCCCGAAGT
CCGGCACCTCGTGCACGCGGATTTCGGCTCCAACAATGTCCTGACGGACAATGGCCGCATAACAGCGGTC
ATTGACTGGAGCGAGGCGATGTTCGGGGATTCCCAATACGAGGTCGCCAACATCTTCTTCTGGAGGCCGT
GGTTGGCTTGTATGGAGCAGCAGACGCGCTACTTCGAGCGGAGGCATCCGGAGCTTGCAGGATCGCCCCG
GCTCCGGGCGTATATGCTCCGCATTGGTCTTGACCAACTCTATCAGAGCTTGGTTGACGGCAATTTCGAT
GATGCAGCTTGGGCGCAGGGTCGATGCGACGCAATCGTCCGATCCGGAGCCGGGACTGTCGGGCGTACAC
AAATCGCCCGCAGAAGCGCCGCCGTCTGGACCGATGGCTGTGTAGAAGTACTCGCCGATAGTGGAAACCG
ACGCCCCAGCACTCGTCCGAGGGCAAAGGAATAAGCTAGTATGTAAGCCTAGTCTTAGATAATAAAATCG
CTATCCATCGAAGATGGATGTGTGTTGGTTTTTTGTGTGTGTAACGCTAGGCGCGCCTGGTGTACCGAGA
ACGATCCTCTCAGTGCGAGTCTCGACGATCCATATCGTTGCTTGGCAGTCAGCCAGTCGGAATCCAGCTT
GGGACCCAGGAAGTCCAATCGTCAGATATTGTACTCAAGCCTGGTCACGGCAGCGTACCGATCTGTTTAA
ACCTAGATATTGATAGTCTGATCGGTCAACGTATAATCGAGTCCTAGCTTTTGCAAACATCTATCAAGAG
ACAGGATCAGCAGGAGGCTTTCGCATGAGTATTCAACATTTCCGTGTCGCCCTTATTCCCTTTTTTGCGG
CATTTTGCCTTCCTGTTTTTGCTCACCCAGAAACGCTGGTGAAAGTAAAAGATGCTGAAGATCAGTTGGG
TGCGCGAGTGGGTTACATCGAACTGGATCTCAACAGCGGTAAGATCCTTGAGAGTTTTCGCCCCGAAGAA
CGCTTTCCAATGATGAGCACTTTTAAAGTTCTGCTATGTGGCGCGGTATTATCCCGTATTGACGCCGGGC
AAGAGCAACTCGGTCGCCGCATACACTATTCTCAGAATGACTTGGTTGAGTATTCACCAGTCACAGAAAA
GCATCTTACGGATGGCATGACAGTAAGAGAATTATGCAGTGCTGCCATAACCATGAGTGATAACACTGCG
GCCAACTTACTTCTGACAACGATTGGAGGACCGAAGGAGCTAACCGCTTTTTTGCACAACATGGGGGATC
ATGTAACTCGCCTTGATCGTTGGGAACCGGAGCTGAATGAAGCCATACCAAACGACGAGCGTGACACCAC
GATGCCTGTAGCAATGGCAACAACCTTGCGTAAACTATTAACTGGCGAACTACTTACTCTAGCTTCCCGG
CAACAGTTGATAGACTGGATGGAGGCGGATAAAGTTGCAGGACCACTTCTGCGCTCGGCCCTTCCGGCTG
GCTGGTTTATTGCTGATAAATCTGGAGCCGGTGAGCGTGGGTCTCGCGGTATCATTGCAGCACTGGGGCC
AGATGGTAAGCCCTCCCGTATCGTAGTTATCTACACGACGGGGAGTCAGGCAACTATGGATGAACGAAAT
AGACAGATCGCTGAGATAGGTGCCTCACTGATTAAGCATTGGTAACCGATTCTAGGTGCATTGGCGCAGA
AAAAAATGCCTGATGCGACGCTGCGCGTCTTATACTCCCACATATGCCAGATTCAGCAACGGATACGGCT
TCCCCAACTTGCCCACTTCCATACGTGTCCTCCTTACCAGAAATTTATCCTTAAGATCGTTTAAACTCGA
CTCTGGCTCTATCGAATCTCCGTCGTTTCGAGCTTACGCGAACAGCCGTGGCGCTCATTTGCTCGTCGGG
CATCGAATCTCGTCAGCTATCGTCAGCTTACCTTTTTGGCAGCGATCGCGGCTCCCGACATCTTGGACCA
TTAGCTCCACAGGTATCTTCTTCCCTCTAGTGGTCATAACAGCAGCTTCAGCTACCTCTCAATTCAAAAA
ACCCCTCAAGACCCGTTTAGAGGCCCCAAGGGGTTATGCTATCAATCGTTGCGTTACACACACAAAAAAC
CAACACACATCCATCTTCGATGGATAGCGATTTTATTATCTAACTGCTGATCGAGTGTAGCCAGATCTAG
TAATCAATTACGGGGTCATTAGTTCATAGCCCATATATGGAGTTCCGCGTTACATAACTTACGGTAAATG
GCCCGCCTGGCTGACCGCCCAACGACCCCCGCCCATTGACGTCAATAATGACGTATGTTCCCATAGTAAC
GCCAATAGGGACTTTCCATTGACGTCAATGGGTGGAGTATTTACGGTAAACTGCCCACTTGGCAGTACAT
CAAGTGTATCATATGCCAAGTACGCCCCCTATTGACGTCAATGACGGTAAATGGCCCGCCTGGCATTATG
CCCAGTACATGACCTTATGGGACTTTCCTACTTGGCAGTACATCTACGTATTAGTCATCGCTATTACCAT
GCTGATGCGGTTTTGGCAGTACATCAATGGGCGTGGATAGCGGTTTGACTCACGGGGATTTCCAAGTCTC
CACCCCATTGACGTCAATGGGAGTTTGTTTTGGCACCAAAATCAACGGGACTTTCCAAAATGTCGTAACA
ACTCCGCCCCATTGACGCAAATGGGCGGTAGGCGTGTACGGTGGGAGGTCTATATAAGCAGAGCTGGTTT
AGTGAACCGTCAGATCAGATCTTTGTCGATCCTACCATCCACTCGACACACCCGCCAGCGGCCGC
Features (pLannotate 1.2.2; 20 found; start..end, strand, type, name):
      5..367     +  CDS            NS7A_SARS2: Experimental evidence at protein level: Swiss-Prot protein existence level 1. Plays a role as antagonist of host tetherin (BST2), disrupting its antiviral effect. Acts by binding to BST2 thereby interfering with its glycosylation. May suppress small interfering RNA (siRNA). May bind to host ITGAL, thereby playing a role in attachment or modulation of leukocytes. From Severe acute respiratory syndrome coronavirus 2 (2019-nCoV) (SARS-CoV-2).
    395..411     +  CDS            CBP (fragment): calmodulin-binding peptide derived from skeletal muscle myosin light chain kinase; binds calmodulin with nanomolar affinity in the presence of calcium
    535..656     -  polyA_signal   SV40 poly(A) signal: SV40 polyadenylation signal
    679..748     -  CDS            large T antigen (fragment): large T antigen from SV40 (simian virus 40)
    771..817     +  terminator     T7 terminator: transcription terminator for bacteriophage T7 RNA polymerase
    847..983     +  terminator     rrnG terminator: transcription terminator from the E. coli ribosomal RNA rrnG operon (Albrechtsen et al., 1991)
   1028..1099    +  misc_feature   3' β-globin insulator: insulator downstream of the human β-globin locus (Farrell et al., 2002)
   1325..1913    -  rep_origin     ori: high-copy-number ColE1/pMB1/pBR322/pUC origin of replication
   2085..2149    -  CDS            bla(M) (fragment): β-lactamase lacking the signal sequence; bla(M); allows cytosolic expression of β-lactamase
   2413..3622    +  promoter       UbC promoter: human ubiquitin C promoter
   3632..4653    +  CDS            HygR (fragment): hygromycin B phosphotransferase confers resistance to hygromycin
   4681..4729    +  polyA_signal   poly(A) signal: synthetic polyadenylation signal
   4995..5855    +  CDS            AmpR: β-lactamase; bla; confers resistance to ampicillin, carbenicillin, and related antibiotics
   5868..6004    +  terminator     rrnG terminator: transcription terminator from the E. coli ribosomal RNA rrnG operon (Albrechtsen et al., 1991)
   6149..6220    +  misc_feature   5' β-globin insulator: insulator upstream of the human β-globin locus (Farrell et al., 2002)
   6225..6271    -  terminator     T7 terminator: transcription terminator for bacteriophage T7 RNA polymerase
   6289..6337    -  polyA_signal   poly(A) signal: synthetic polyadenylation signal
   6418..6721    +  enhancer       CMV enhancer: human cytomegalovirus immediate early enhancer
   6794..6811    -  promoter       CMV promoter (fragment): human cytomegalovirus (CMV) immediate early promoter
   6874..6925    +  promoter       CMVd2 promoter: truncated human cytomegalovirus (CMV) immediate early promoter that yields moderately reduced expression relative to the full-length promoter
