[The description below was written by a language model from this plasmid's Addgene catalogue record and pLannotate feature annotations shown in this document.]
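Description:
pGBW-m4133783 is a mammalian expression plasmid for the wild-type ORF7a accessory protein of SARS-CoV-2, built on the pTwist_CMV_Hygro_6 backbone. It is propagated in E. coli as a high-copy plasmid through a ColE1/pUC-type origin and selected with ampicillin via a full-length β-lactamase gene. For selection in mammalian cells it carries a separate cassette in which the human ubiquitin C promoter drives hygromycin B phosphotransferase, followed by a synthetic polyadenylation signal.

The ORF7a coding sequence sits downstream of the CMV immediate-early enhancer and promoter. The automated annotation detects the promoter region only as a short fragment and a truncated CMV variant, whereas the catalogue simply lists CMV. According to the record, the protein is fused at its C terminus to a backbone-encoded, TEV-cleavable calmodulin-binding peptide (CBP). The feature table picks up a CBP fragment just after the ORF but does not annotate the TEV site separately. CBP binds calmodulin tightly in the presence of calcium, so it can serve as an affinity handle, and TEV cleavage would allow its removal. Transcripts are terminated by an SV40 polyadenylation signal. The expression unit is flanked by human β-globin 5' and 3' insulator elements, together with bacterial rrnG and T7 terminators and an upstream synthetic poly(A) signal, an arrangement that helps isolate the cassette from read-through transcription and neighbouring elements.

The annotation describes ORF7a as an antagonist of the host restriction factor tetherin (BST2). The record states no purpose beyond mammalian expression of ORF7a, but the hygromycin marker would permit selection of stable lines and the tag would permit pulldown of the protein.
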