Addgene plasmid #152491: pGBW-m4133783
Purpose: Mammalian expression plasmid for SARS-CoV-2 ORF7a protein
Depositing lab: Ginkgo Bioworks & Benjie Chen. Depositing organization: Ginkgo Bioworks.
Backbone
  Vector backbone: pTwist_CMV_Hygro_6
  Backbone size w/o insert (bp): 6525
  Vector type: Mammalian Expression
  Selectable markers: Hygromycin
Growth in bacteria
  Bacterial resistance: Ampicillin, 100 μg/mL
  Growth temperature: 37°C
  Growth strain: DH5alpha
  Copy number: High Copy
Gene/Insert
  Gene/Insert name: SARS-CoV-2 ORF7a protein
  Species: Severe acute respiratory syndrome coronavirus 2
  Insert size (bp): 359
  Mutation: wt
  Entrez Gene: ORF7a (a.k.a. GU280_gp07)
  Promoter: CMV
  Tag / fusion protein: Cleavable TEV;CBP (C terminal on backbone)
  Cloning method: Unknown
Resource information
  A portion of this plasmid was derived from a plasmid made by: GinkgoBioworks
Depositor comments: NCBI reference sequence: YP_009724395.1
How to cite: pGBW-m4133783 was a gift from Ginkgo Bioworks & Benjie Chen (Addgene plasmid # 152491 ; http://n2t.net/addgene:152491 ; RRID:Addgene_152491)
